Addgene plasmid #160580: pUPD2 TNos:Luc:5'UTR (GB1499)
Purpose: Reversed sequences of the NOS terminator, Firefly Luciferase CDS and 5' UTR of 35S promoter
Depositing lab: Diego Orzaez. Depositing organization: Agencia Estatal Consejo Superior de Investigaciones Científicas, M.P. Publication: A memory switch for plant synthetic biology based on the phage varphiC31 integration system. Bernabe-Orts JM, Quijano-Rubio A, Vazquez-Vilar M, Mancheno-Bonillo J, Moles-Casas V, Selma S, Gianoglio S, Granell A, Orzaez D. Nucleic Acids Res. 2020 Apr 6;48(6):3379-3394. doi: 10.1093/nar/gkaa104. PubMed 32083668.
Backbone
  Vector backbone: pUPD2
  Backbone manufacturer: self-made; derived from the BioBrick assembly plasmid pSB1C3
  Vector type: Synthetic Biology
Growth in bacteria
  Bacterial resistance: Chloramphenicol, 25 μg/mL
  Growth temperature: 37°C
  Growth strain: DH5alpha
  Copy number: High Copy
Gene/Insert
  Gene/Insert name: Luc
  Species: Synthetic
  Insert size (bp): 2192
  Mutation: BsaI and BsmBI sites removed
  Cloning method: Restriction Enzyme; 5′ cloning site BsmBI (destroyed during cloning); 3′ cloning site BsmBI (destroyed during cloning)
  Sequencing primers: 5′ gctttcgctaaggatgatttctgg; 3′ cagggtggtgacaccttgcc
Terms and licenses: Academic/Nonprofit Terms; Industry Terms: Not Available to Industry
Depositor comments: Compatible with GoldenBraid; insert can be released with BsaI
How to cite: pUPD2 TNos:Luc:5'UTR (GB1499) was a gift from Diego Orzaez (Addgene plasmid # 160580 ; http://n2t.net/addgene:160580 ; RRID:Addgene_160580)
