[The description below was written by a language model from this plasmid's Addgene catalogue record and pLannotate feature annotations shown in this document.]
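Description:
pUPD2 TNos:Luc:5'UTR (GB1499) is a GoldenBraid part-domestication plasmid for plant synthetic biology, built in the pUPD2 entry vector, which the record describes as a self-made derivative of the BioBrick assembly plasmid pSB1C3. It is a small bacterial cloning vector of about 4.3 kb. It replicates in E. coli at high copy from a ColE1/pUC-type origin and is selected with chloramphenicol through a cat gene driven by its own promoter. The annotated backbone also retains the BioBrick prefix and suffix flanking the cloning site, several bacterial transcription terminators (lambda t0, his operon and another putative terminator) that insulate the insert, and a short fragment of the AmpR promoter.

The roughly 2.2 kb synthetic insert joins three elements as a single part: the nopaline synthase (NOS) terminator and polyadenylation signal, the firefly luciferase coding sequence (annotated as the enhanced luc+ version), and the 5' UTR of the 35S promoter. The 5' UTR is not picked up separately in the feature table. According to the stated purpose, these sequences are supplied in reversed orientation, so the part has no promoter of its own and is not an expression cassette in itself. Internal BsaI and BsmBI sites were removed. The insert entered the vector through BsmBI sites that were destroyed during cloning, and it can be released with BsaI for assembly into higher-order GoldenBraid transcriptional units.

The associated publication describes a plant memory switch based on the phage phiC31 integration system. This suggests that the inverted reporter module is a building block for recombinase-invertible circuits, in which flipping a DNA segment changes its orientation relative to the luciferase gene. The record does not spell out that final architecture.
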