Features (pLannotate 1.2.2; 11 found; start..end, strand, type, name):
    254..348     +  terminator     lambda t0 terminator: transcription terminator from phage lambda
    531..1119    +  rep_origin     ori: high-copy-number ColE1/pMB1/pBR322/pUC origin of replication
   1314..1371    -  terminator     his operon terminator: This putative transcriptin terminator from the E. coli his operon has a 2-bp deletion introduced during synthesis. Its efficiency has not been determined.
   1372..1391    -  misc_feature   BioBrick suffix: universal suffix for all parts
   1425..1512    -  promoter       AmpR promoter (fragment): bla
   1633..1885    -  terminator     NOS terminator: nopaline synthase terminator and poly(A) signal
   1912..3564    -  CDS            luciferase: firefly luciferase; luc+; enhanced luc+ version of the luciferase gene
   3616..3637    -  misc_feature   BioBrick prefix: BioBrick prefix for parts that do not start with "ATG"
   3640..3683    +  terminator     bacterial terminator: putative bacterial transcription terminator
   3769..3866    +  promoter       cat promoter: promoter of the E. coli cat gene encoding chloramphenicol acetyltransferase
   3867..230     +  CDS            cat (across the origin): CAT_ECOLX - Experimental evidence at protein level: Swiss-Prot protein existence level 1. This enzyme is an effector of chloramphenicol resistance in bacteria. From Escherichia coli. This protein is used as a marker in many commonly used cloning vectors, such as pACYC184.
>Addgene plasmid #160580 | pUPD2 TNos:Luc:5'UTR (GB1499) | depositor full sequence | sequence record 310941 | Full Sequence
TTTTCGTATCAGCCAATCCCTGGGTGAGTTTCACCAGTTTTGATTTAAACGTGGCCAATATGGACAACTT
CTTCGCCCCCGTTTTCACCATGGGCAAATATTATACGCAAGGCGACAAGGTGCTGATGCCGCTGGCGATT
CAGGTTCATCATGCCGTTTGTGATGGCTTCCATGTCGGCAGAATGCTTAATGAATTACAACAGTACTGCG
ACGAGTGGCAGGGCGGGGCGTAATTTGATATCGAGCTCGCTTGGACTCCTGTTGATAGATCCAGTAATGA
CCTCAGAACTCCATCTGGATTTGTTCAGAACGCTCGGTTGCCGCCGGGCGTTTTTTATTGGTGAGAATCC
AAGCCTCGAGCTGTCAGACCAAGTTTACTCATATATACTTTAGATTGATTTAAAACTTCATTTTTAATTT
AAAAGGATCTAGGTGAAGATCCTTTTTGATAATCTCATGACCAAAATCCCTTAACGTGAGTTTTCGTTCC
ACTGAGCGTCAGACCCCGTAGAAAAGATCAAAGGATCTTCTTGAGATCCTTTTTTTCTGCGCGTAATCTG
CTGCTTGCAAACAAAAAAACCACCGCTACCAGCGGTGGTTTGTTTGCCGGATCAAGAGCTACCAACTCTT
TTTCCGAAGGTAACTGGCTTCAGCAGAGCGCAGATACCAAATACTGTTCTTCTAGTGTAGCCGTAGTTAG
GCCACCACTTCAAGAACTCTGTAGCACCGCCTACATACCTCGCTCTGCTAATCCTGTTACCAGTGGCTGC
TGCCAGTGGCGATAAGTCGTGTCTTACCGGGTTGGACTCAAGACGATAGTTACCGGATAAGGCGCAGCGG
TCGGGCTGAACGGGGGGTTCGTGCACACAGCCCAGCTTGGAGCGAACGACCTACACCGAACTGAGATACC
TACAGCGTGAGCTATGAGAAAGCGCCACGCTTCCCGAAGGGAGAAAGGCGGACAGGTATCCGGTAAGCGG
CAGGGTCGGAACAGGAGAGCGCACGAGGGAGCTTCCAGGGGGAAACGCCTGGTATCTTTATAGTCCTGTC
GGGTTTCGCCACCTCTGACTTGAGCGTCGATTTTTGTGATGCTCGTCAGGGGGGCGGAGCCTGTGGAAAA
ACGCCAGCAACGCGGCCTTTTTACGGTTCCTGGCCTTTTGCTGGCCTTTTGCTCACATGTTCTTTCCTGC
GTTATCCCCTGATTCTGTGGATAACCGTATTACCGCCTTTGAGTGAGCTGATACCGCTCGCCGCAGCCGA
ACGACCGAGCGCAGCGAGTCAGTGAGCGAGGAAGCCTGCATAACGCGAAGTAATCTTTTCGGTTTTAAAG
AAAAAGGGCAGGGTGGTGACACCTTGCCCTTTTTTGCCGGACTGCAGCGGCCGCTACTAGTCGCGATGAG
TGGTCTCAGGAGCGAGTCGGTCCCATTATTGAAGCATTTATCAGGGTTATTGTCTCATGAGCGGATACAT
ATTTGAATGTATTTAGAAAAATAAACAAATAGGGGTTCCGCGCACATTTCCCCGAAAAGTGCCACCTGAC
GTCTAAGAAACCATTATTATCATGACATTAACCTATAAAAATAGGCGTATCACGAGGCCCTTTCGTCTTC
AAGAATTAGCTTGGCAATTCCCGATCTAGTAACATAGATGACACCGHGCGCGATAATTTATCCTAGTTTG
CGCGCTATATTTTGTTTTCTATCGCGTATTAAATGTATAATTGCGGGACTCTAATCATAAAAACCCATCT
CATAAATAACGTCATGCATTACATGTTAATTATTACATGCTTAACGTAATTCAACAGAAATTATATGATA
ATCGTCGCAAGACCGGCAACAGGATTCAATCTTAAGAAACTTTATTGCCAAATGTTTGAACGATCGGGAT
CGAAGATCCATTCCAAGCTCATTACACGGCGATCTTTCCGCCCTTCTTGGCCTTTATGAGGATCTCTCTG
ATTTTTCTTGCGTCGAGTTTTCCGGTAAGACCTTTCGGTACTTCGTCCACAAACACAACTCCTCCGCGCA
ACTTTTTCGCGGTTGTTACTTGACTGGCGACGTAATCCACGATCTCTTTTTCCGTCATCGTCTTTCCGTG
CTCCAAAACAACAACGGCGGCGGGAAGTTCACCGGCGTCATCGTCGGGAAGACCTGCGACACCTGCGTCG
AAGATGTTGGGGTGTTGGAGCAAGATGGATTCCAATTCAGCGGGAGCCACCTGATAGCCTTTGTACTTAA
TCAGAGACTTCAGGCGGTCAACGATGAAGAAGTGTTCGTCTTCGTCCCAGTAAGCTATGTCTCCAGAATG
TAGCCATCCATCCTTGTCAATCAAGGCGTTGGTCGCTTCCGGATTGTTTACATAACCGGACATAATCATA
GGACCTCTCACACACAGTTCGCCTCTTTGATTAACGCCCAGCGTTTTCCCGGTATCCAGATCCACAACCT
TCGCTTCAAAAAATGGAACAACTTTACCGACCGCGCCCGGTTTATCATCCCCCTCGGGTGTAATCAGAAT
AGCTGATGTAGTCTCAGTGAGCCCATATCCTTGCCTGATACCTGGCAGATGGAACCTCTTGGCAACCGCT
TCCCCGACTTCCTTAGAGAGGGGAGCGCCACCAGAAGCAATTTCGTGTAAATTAGATAAATCGTATTTGT
CAATCAGAGTGCTTTTGGCGAAGAAGGAGAATAGGGTTGGCACCAGCAGCGCACTTTGAATCTTGTAATC
CTGAAGGCTCCTCAGAAACAGCTCTTCTTCAAATCTATACATTAAGACGACTCGAAATCCACATATCAAA
TATCCGAGTGTAGTAAACATTCCAAAACCGTGATGGAATGGAACAACACTTAAAATCGCAGTATCCGGAA
TGATTTGATTGCCAAAAATAGGATCTCTGGCATGCGAGAATCTCACGCAGGCAGTTCTATGAGGCAGAGC
GACACCTTTAGGCAGACCAGTAGATCCAGAGGAGTTCATGATCAGTGCAATTGTCTTGTCCCTATCGAAG
GACTCTGGCACAAAATCGTATTCATTAAAACCGGGAGGTAGATGAGATGTGACGAACGTGTACATCGACT
GAAATCCCTGGTAATCCGTTTTAGAATCCATGATAATAATTTTTTGGATGATTGGGAGCTTTTTTTGCAC
GTTCAAAATTTTTTGCAACCCCTTTTTGGAAACGAACACCACGGTAGGCTGCGAAATGCCCATACTGTTG
AGCAATTCACGTTCATTATAAATGTCGTTCGCGGGCGCAACTGCAACTCCGATAAATAACGCGCCCAACA
CCGGCATAAAGAATTGAAGAGAGTTTTCACTGCATACGACGATTCTGTGATTTGTATTCAGCCCATATCG
TTTCATAGCTTCTGCCAACCGAACGGACATTTCGAAGTACTCAGCGTAAGTGATGTCCACCTCGATATGT
GCATCTGTAAAAGCAATTGTTCCAGGAACCAGGGCGTATCTCTTCATAGCCTTATGCAGTTGCTCTCCAG
CGGTTCCATCTTCCAGCGGATAGAATGGCGCCGGGCCTTTCTTTATGTTTTTGGCGTCTTCCATTTCGAC
TAGAATAGTAAATTGTAATGTTGTTTCTATCGAGACCACTCATCGCTCTAGAAGCGGCCGCGAATTCCAG
AAATCATCCTTAGCGAAAGCTAAGGATTTTTTTTATCTGAAATTCTGCCTCGTGATACGCCTATTTTTAT
AGGTTAATGTCATGATAATAATGGTTTCTTAGACGTCAGGTGGCACTCGAGTTGATCGGGCACGTAAGAG
GTTCCAACTTTCACCATAATGAAATAAGATCACTACCGGGCGTATTTTTTGAGTTATCGAGATTTTCAGG
AGCTAAGGAAGCTAAAATGGAGAAAAAAATCACTGGATATACCACCGTTGATATATCCCAATGGCATCGT
AAAGAACATTTTGAGGCATTTCAGTCAGTTGCTCAATGTACCTATAACCAGACCGTTCAGCTGGATATTA
CGGCCTTTTTAAAGACCGTAAAGAAAAATAAGCACAAGTTTTATCCGGCCTTTATTCACATTCTTGCCCG
CCTGATGAATGCTCATCCGGAATTTCGTATGGCAATGAAAGACGGTGAGCTGGTGATATGGGATAGTGTT
CACCCTTGTTACACCGTTTTCCATGAGCAAACTGAAACGTTTTCATCACTCTGGAGTGAATACCACGACG
ATTTCCGGCAGTTTCTACACATATATTCGCAAGATGTGGCGTGTTACGGTGAAAACCTGGCCTATTTCCC
TAAAGGGTTTATTGAGAATATGT
