Features (pLannotate 1.2.2; 11 found; start..end, strand, type, name):
    254..348     +  terminator     lambda t0 terminator: transcription terminator from phage lambda
    531..1119    +  rep_origin     ori: high-copy-number ColE1/pMB1/pBR322/pUC origin of replication
   1314..1371    -  terminator     his operon terminator: This putative transcriptin terminator from the E. coli his operon has a 2-bp deletion introduced during synthesis. Its efficiency has not been determined.
   1372..1391    -  misc_feature   BioBrick suffix: universal suffix for all parts
   1425..1512    -  promoter       AmpR promoter (fragment): bla
   1633..1885    -  terminator     NOS terminator: nopaline synthase terminator and poly(A) signal
   1912..3564    -  CDS            luciferase: firefly luciferase; luc+; enhanced luc+ version of the luciferase gene
   3616..3637    -  misc_feature   BioBrick prefix: BioBrick prefix for parts that do not start with "ATG"
   3640..3683    +  terminator     bacterial terminator: putative bacterial transcription terminator
   3769..3866    +  promoter       cat promoter: promoter of the E. coli cat gene encoding chloramphenicol acetyltransferase
   3867..230     +  CDS            cat (across the origin): CAT_ECOLX - Experimental evidence at protein level: Swiss-Prot protein existence level 1. This enzyme is an effector of chloramphenicol resistance in bacteria. From Escherichia coli. This protein is used as a marker in many commonly used cloning vectors, such as pACYC184.
>Addgene plasmid #160580 | pUPD2 TNos:Luc:5'UTR (GB1499) | addgene full sequence | sequence record 322120 | Addgene NGS Result
TTTTCGTATCAGCCAATCCCTGGGTGAGTTTCACCAGTTTTGATTTAAACGTGGCCAATATGGACAACTT
CTTCGCCCCCGTTTTCACCATGGGCAAATATTATACGCAAGGCGACAAGGTGCTGATGCCGCTGGCGATT
CAGGTTCATCATGCCGTTTGTGATGGCTTCCATGTCGGCAGAATGCTTAATGAATTACAACAGTACTGCG
ACGAGTGGCAGGGCGGGGCGTAATTTGATATCGAGCTCGCTTGGACTCCTGTTGATAGATCCAGTAATGA
CCTCAGAACTCCATCTGGATTTGTTCAGAACGCTCGGTTGCCGCCGGGCGTTTTTTATTGGTGAGAATCC
AAGCCTCGAGCTGTCAGACCAAGTTTACTCATATATACTTTAGATTGATTTAAAACTTCATTTTTAATTT
AAAAGGATCTAGGTGAAGATCCTTTTTGATAATCTCATGACCAAAATCCCTTAACGTGAGTTTTCGTTCC
ACTGAGCGTCAGACCCCGTAGAAAAGATCAAAGGATCTTCTTGAGATCCTTTTTTTCTGCGCGTAATCTG
CTGCTTGCAAACAAAAAAACCACCGCTACCAGCGGTGGTTTGTTTGCCGGATCAAGAGCTACCAACTCTT
TTTCCGAAGGTAACTGGCTTCAGCAGAGCGCAGATACCAAATACTGTTCTTCTAGTGTAGCCGTAGTTAG
GCCACCACTTCAAGAACTCTGTAGCACCGCCTACATACCTCGCTCTGCTAATCCTGTTACCAGTGGCTGC
TGCCAGTGGCGATAAGTCGTGTCTTACCGGGTTGGACTCAAGACGATAGTTACCGGATAAGGCGCAGCGG
TCGGGCTGAACGGGGGGTTCGTGCACACAGCCCAGCTTGGAGCGAACGACCTACACCGAACTGAGATACC
TACAGCGTGAGCTATGAGAAAGCGCCACGCTTCCCGAAGGGAGAAAGGCGGACAGGTATCCGGTAAGCGG
CAGGGTCGGAACAGGAGAGCGCACGAGGGAGCTTCCAGGGGGAAACGCCTGGTATCTTTATAGTCCTGTC
GGGTTTCGCCACCTCTGACTTGAGCGTCGATTTTTGTGATGCTCGTCAGGGGGGCGGAGCCTGTGGAAAA
ACGCCAGCAACGCGGCCTTTTTACGGTTCCTGGCCTTTTGCTGGCCTTTTGCTCACATGTTCTTTCCTGC
GTTATCCCCTGATTCTGTGGATAACCGTATTACCGCCTTTGAGTGAGCTGATACCGCTCGCCGCAGCCGA
ACGACCGAGCGCAGCGAGTCAGTGAGCGAGGAAGCCTGCATAACGCGAAGTAATCTTTTCGGTTTTAAAG
AAAAAGGGCAGGGTGGTGACACCTTGCCCTTTTTTGCCGGACTGCAGCGGCCGCTACTAGTCGCGATGAG
TGGTCTCAGGAGCGAGTCGGTCCCATTATTGAAGCATTTATCAGGGTTATTGTCTCATGAGCGGATACAT
ATTTGAATGTATTTAGAAAAATAAACAAATAGGGGTTCCGCGCACATTTCCCCGAAAAGTGCCACCTGAC
GTCTAAGAAACCATTATTATCATGACATTAACCTATAAAAATAGGCGTATCACGAGGCCCTTTCGTCTTC
AAGAATTAGCTTGGCAATTCCCGATCTAGTAACATAGATGACACCGCGCGCGATAATTTATCCTAGTTTG
CGCGCTATATTTTGTTTTCTATCGCGTATTAAATGTATAATTGCGGGACTCTAATCATAAAAACCCATCT
CATAAATAACGTCATGCATTACATGTTAATTATTACATGCTTAACGTAATTCAACAGAAATTATATGATA
ATCGTCGCAAGACCGGCAACAGGATTCAATCTTAAGAAACTTTATTGCCAAATGTTTGAACGATCGGGAT
CGAAGATCCATTCCAAGCTCATTACACGGCGATCTTTCCGCCCTTCTTGGCCTTTATGAGGATCTCTCTG
ATTTTTCTTGCGTCGAGTTTTCCGGTAAGACCTTTCGGTACTTCGTCCACAAACACAACTCCTCCGCGCA
ACTTTTTCGCGGTTGTTACTTGACTGGCGACGTAATCCACGATCTCTTTTTCCGTCATCGTCTTTCCGTG
CTCCAAAACAACAACGGCGGCGGGAAGTTCACCGGCGTCATCGTCGGGAAGACCTGCGACACCTGCGTCG
AAGATGTTGGGGTGTTGGAGCAAGATGGATTCCAATTCAGCGGGAGCCACCTGATAGCCTTTGTACTTAA
TCAGAGACTTCAGGCGGTCAACGATGAAGAAGTGTTCGTCTTCGTCCCAGTAAGCTATGTCTCCAGAATG
TAGCCATCCATCCTTGTCAATCAAGGCGTTGGTCGCTTCCGGATTGTTTACATAACCGGACATAATCATA
GGACCTCTCACACACAGTTCGCCTCTTTGATTAACGCCCAGCGTTTTCCCGGTATCCAGATCCACAACCT
TCGCTTCAAAAAATGGAACAACTTTACCGACCGCGCCCGGTTTATCATCCCCCTCGGGTGTAATCAGAAT
AGCTGATGTAGTCTCAGTGAGCCCATATCCTTGCCTGATACCTGGCAGATGGAACCTCTTGGCAACCGCT
TCCCCGACTTCCTTAGAGAGGGGAGCGCCACCAGAAGCAATTTCGTGTAAATTAGATAAATCGTATTTGT
CAATCAGAGTGCTTTTGGCGAAGAAGGAGAATAGGGTTGGCACCAGCAGCGCACTTTGAATCTTGTAATC
CTGAAGGCTCCTCAGAAACAGCTCTTCTTCAAATCTATACATTAAGACGACTCGAAATCCACATATCAAA
TATCCGAGTGTAGTAAACATTCCAAAACCGTGATGGAATGGAACAACACTTAAAATCGCAGTATCCGGAA
TGATTTGATTGCCAAAAATAGGATCTCTGGCATGCGAGAATCTCACGCAGGCAGTTCTATGAGGCAGAGC
GACACCTTTAGGCAGACCAGTAGATCCAGAGGAGTTCATGATCAGTGCAATTGTCTTGTCCCTATCGAAG
GACTCTGGCACAAAATCGTATTCATTAAAACCGGGAGGTAGATGAGATGTGACGAACGTGTACATCGACT
GAAATCCCTGGTAATCCGTTTTAGAATCCATGATAATAATTTTTTGGATGATTGGGAGCTTTTTTTGCAC
GTTCAAAATTTTTTGCAACCCCTTTTTGGAAACGAACACCACGGTAGGCTGCGAAATGCCCATACTGTTG
AGCAATTCACGTTCATTATAAATGTCGTTCGCGGGCGCAACTGCAACTCCGATAAATAACGCGCCCAACA
CCGGCATAAAGAATTGAAGAGAGTTTTCACTGCATACGACGATTCTGTGATTTGTATTCAGCCCATATCG
TTTCATAGCTTCTGCCAACCGAACGGACATTTCGAAGTACTCAGCGTAAGTGATGTCCACCTCGATATGT
GCATCTGTAAAAGCAATTGTTCCAGGAACCAGGGCGTATCTCTTCATAGCCTTATGCAGTTGCTCTCCAG
CGGTTCCATCTTCCAGCGGATAGAATGGCGCCGGGCCTTTCTTTATGTTTTTGGCGTCTTCCATTTCGAC
TAGAATAGTAAATTGTAATGTTGTTTCTATCGAGACCACTCATCGCTCTAGAAGCGGCCGCGAATTCCAG
AAATCATCCTTAGCGAAAGCTAAGGATTTTTTTTATCTGAAATTCTGCCTCGTGATACGCCTATTTTTAT
AGGTTAATGTCATGATAATAATGGTTTCTTAGACGTCAGGTGGCACTCGAGTTGATCGGGCACGTAAGAG
GTTCCAACTTTCACCATAATGAAATAAGATCACTACCGGGCGTATTTTTTGAGTTATCGAGATTTTCAGG
AGCTAAGGAAGCTAAAATGGAGAAAAAAATCACTGGATATACCACCGTTGATATATCCCAATGGCATCGT
AAAGAACATTTTGAGGCATTTCAGTCAGTTGCTCAATGTACCTATAACCAGACCGTTCAGCTGGATATTA
CGGCCTTTTTAAAGACCGTAAAGAAAAATAAGCACAAGTTTTATCCGGCCTTTATTCACATTCTTGCCCG
CCTGATGAATGCTCATCCGGAATTTCGTATGGCAATGAAAGACGGTGAGCTGGTGATATGGGATAGTGTT
CACCCTTGTTACACCGTTTTCCATGAGCAAACTGAAACGTTTTCATCACTCTGGAGTGAATACCACGACG
ATTTCCGGCAGTTTCTACACATATATTCGCAAGATGTGGCGTGTTACGGTGAAAACCTGGCCTATTTCCC
TAAAGGGTTTATTGAGAATATGT
